Addgene plasmid #140750: pGWB2-CYCD3;1
Purpose: Inducing plant cells to enter mitosis
Depositing lab: Bo Liu. Depositing organization: University of California, Davis. Publication: Establishment of a mitotic model system by transient expression of the D-type cyclin in differentiated leaf cells of tobacco (Nicotiana benthamiana). Xu J, Lee YJ, Liu B. New Phytol. 2019 Nov 2. doi: 10.1111/nph.16309. PubMed 31679162.
Backbone
  Vector backbone: pGWB2
  Backbone manufacturer: 15572
  Total vector size (bp): 16700
  Vector type: Plant Expression
  Selectable markers: Hygromycin
Growth in bacteria
  Bacterial resistance: Hygromycin, 200 μg/mL
  Growth temperature: 37°C
  Growth strain: DH5alpha
  Copy number: Low Copy
Gene/Insert
  Gene/Insert name: Cyclin D3;1
  Species: A. thaliana (mustard weed)
  Insert size (bp): 1128
  Entrez Gene: CYCD3;1 (a.k.a. AT4G34160, CYCD3, CYCLIN D3;1, F28A23.80, F28A23_80)
  Promoter: 35S
  Cloning method: Gateway Cloning
  Sequencing primers: 5′ M13 reverse; 3′ attB2
Terms and licenses: Academic/Nonprofit Terms; Industry Terms: Not Available to Industry
How to cite: pGWB2-CYCD3;1 was a gift from Bo Liu (Addgene plasmid # 140750 ; http://n2t.net/addgene:140750 ; RRID:Addgene_140750)
