[The description below was written by a language model from this plasmid's Addgene catalogue record and pLannotate feature annotations shown in this document.]
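Description:
pGWB2-CYCD3;1 is a plant expression binary vector of about 16.7 kb, built on the Gateway-compatible pGWB2 backbone and designed for Agrobacterium-mediated T-DNA delivery. The backbone is of the broad-host-range IncP type: it carries oriV together with the trfA replication protein that activates it, plus oriT and traJ for conjugal mobilisation, consistent with the low copy number listed. The catalogue lists hygromycin as the bacterial selection. The feature tables also show an intact backbone kanamycin resistance gene (aphA-3) outside the T-DNA, along with remnants such as an IS1 element, tetracycline resistance fragments and a partial ColE1-type ori.

Between the nopaline-type right and left border repeats sit three plant cassettes. The payload is the 1,128 bp Arabidopsis thaliana Cyclin D3;1 coding sequence (AT4G34160), flanked by attB1 and attB2 sites left by Gateway recombination. It is driven by the strong constitutive CaMV 35S promoter, ends at a NOS terminator, and has no annotated tag or reporter fusion. Flanking it are a NOS promoter–NeoR/KanR (nptII)–NOS terminator cassette near the right border and, in the opposite orientation, a 35S–HygR–NOS terminator cassette near the left border. Both could support plant selection, though the catalogue lists only hygromycin as the selectable marker.

CYCD3;1 is a D-type cyclin that promotes the G1/S transition and induces mitotic division. The stated purpose is to drive plant cells into mitosis, and the associated publication describes transient expression in differentiated Nicotiana benthamiana leaf cells to create a mitotic model system. The depositor's sequence and the repository's sequencing result yield the same set of annotated features, differing by only eight nucleotides in length.
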