Features (pLannotate 1.2.2; 40 found; start..end, strand, type, name):
     12..107     -  CDS            traI (fragment): TRAI6_ECOLX - Experimental evidence at protein level: Swiss-Prot protein existence level 1. The initiation process of transfer DNA synthesis requires the interaction of at least three plasmid-specific components (TraH, I, and J) at the transfer origin resulting in the assembly of a specialised nucleoprotein complex - the relaxosome. Site- and strand-specific cleavage at the transfer origin is dependent on TraI and TraJ. From Escherichia coli.
    145..516     -  CDS            traJ: oriT-recognizing protein; traJ
    549..658     -  oriT           oriT: incP origin of transfer
    790..980     +  rep_origin     ori (fragment): high-copy-number ColE1/pMB1/pBR322/pUC origin of replication
   1339..1989    -  CDS            TetR: tetracycline resistance regulatory protein; tetR
   2095..2344    +  CDS            TcR (fragment): tetracycline efflux protein; tetA; confers resistance to tetracycline
   2454..2478    -  misc_feature   RB T-DNA repeat: right border repeat from nopaline C58 T-DNA
   2634..2817    +  promoter       NOS promoter: nopaline synthase promoter NOS promoter
   2838..3632    +  CDS            NeoR/KanR: aminoglycoside phosphotransferase from Tn5; aph(3')-II (or nptII); confers resistance to neomycin, kanamycin, and G418 (Geneticin®)
   3653..3802    +  CDS            ble (fragment): BLE_KLEPN - Experimental evidence at protein level: Swiss-Prot protein existence level 1. Binding protein with a strong affinity to the bleomycin family of antibiotics. Binds to CL990; an antimitotic-antibiotic compound. From Klebsiella pneumoniae.
   3809..4015    +  CDS            ocd (fragment): OCD_AGRFC - Experimental evidence at protein level: Swiss-Prot protein existence level 1. Catalyzes the conversion of L-ornithine into L-proline with release of ammonia. Is involved in the utilization of nopaline, a catabolic pathway that proceeds through L-arginine and L-ornithine to L-proline. Nopaline is a predominant opine in plant cells transformed with Ti plasmid pTiC58. From Agrobacterium fabrum (strain C58 / ATCC 33970) (Agrobacterium tumefaciens (strain C58)).
   4022..4274    +  terminator     NOS terminator: nopaline synthase terminator and poly(A) signal
   4278..4721    +  CDS            M13 gene III (fragment) (sequence partly withheld): pIII; III; minor coat protein
   4720..4810    +  CDS            lacI (fragment): lac repressor; lacI; The lac repressor binds to the lac operator to inhibit transcription in E. coli. This inhibition can be relieved by adding lactose or isopropyl-β-D-thiogalactopyranoside (IPTG).
   4823..4844    +  protein_bind   CAP binding site: CAP binding activates transcription in the presence of cAMP. E. coli catabolite activator protein
   4859..4889    +  promoter       lac promoter: promoter for the E. coli lac operon
   4893..4915    +  protein_bind   lac operator (fragment): The lac repressor binds to the lac operator to inhibit transcription in E. coli. This inhibition can be relieved by adding lactose or isopropyl-β-D-thiogalactopyranoside (IPTG). lac repressor encoded by lacI
   4950..4970    -  misc_feature   MCS (fragment): pUC18/19 multiple cloning site
   5461..5802    +  promoter       CaMV 35S promoter: strong constitutive promoter from cauliflower mosaic virus
   5828..5852    +  protein_bind   attB1: mutant version of attB; recombination site for the Gateway® BP reaction BP Clonase™
   5855..6982    +  CDS            CYCD3-1: CCD31_ARATH - Also known as CYCD3. Experimental evidence at protein level: Swiss-Prot protein existence level 1. Involved in the control of the cell cycle at the G1/S (start) transition. Activates the G1/S phase transition in response to cytokinin hormone signal, but declines in response to sucrose starvation leading to G1 arrest. Involved in the induction of mitotic cell division. Plays an important role in the switch from cell proliferation to the final stages of differentiation during plant development. May not be involved in the activation of cell cycle in the root apical meristem (RAM) in
   6984..7008    -  protein_bind   attB2: mutant version of attB; recombination site for the Gateway® BP reaction BP Clonase™
   7040..7292    +  terminator     NOS terminator: nopaline synthase terminator and poly(A) signal
   7721..7973    -  terminator     NOS terminator: nopaline synthase terminator and poly(A) signal
   7997..8425    -  CDS            nos (fragment): DHNO_AGRT7 - Protein inferred from homology: Swiss-Prot protein existence level 3. From Agrobacterium tumefaciens (strain T37).
   8441..9466    -  CDS            HygR: aminoglycoside phosphotransferase from E. coli; aph(4)-Ia; confers resistance to hygromycin
   9476..9820    -  promoter       CaMV 35S promoter: strong constitutive promoter from cauliflower mosaic virus
   9477..9523    -  promoter       minimal CaMV 35S promoter: minimal 35S promoter from cauliflower mosaic virus
   9926..10081   +  CDS            lacZα (fragment) (sequence partly withheld): LacZα fragment of β-galactosidase; lacZ fragment
  10079..10379   +  rep_origin     M13 ori (fragment) (sequence partly withheld): M13 bacteriophage origin of replication; arrow indicates direction of (+) strand synthesis
  10380..10510   +  CDS            lacI (fragment): lac repressor; lacI; The lac repressor binds to the lac operator to inhibit transcription in E. coli. This inhibition can be relieved by adding lactose or isopropyl-β-D-thiogalactopyranoside (IPTG).
  10564..10588   -  misc_feature   LB T-DNA repeat: left border repeat from nopaline C58 T-DNA
  12045..12164   -  CDS            tetR (fragment): TETR1_ECOLX - Experimental evidence at protein level: Swiss-Prot protein existence level 1. TetR is the repressor of the tetracycline resistance element; its N-terminal region forms a helix-turn-helix structure and binds DNA. Binding of tetracycline to TetR reduces the repressor affinity for the tetracycline resistance gene (tetA) promoter operator sites. From Escherichia coli.
  12184..13332   -  CDS            trfA: trans-acting replication protein that binds to and activates oriV
  13631..14425   -  CDS            KanR: aminoglycoside phosphotransferase; aphA-3; confers resistance to kanamycin
  14617..15384   +  mobile_element IS1: prokaryotic transposable element IS1
  15393..15542   -  CDS            satA (fragment): STA_BACSU - Also known as yyaR. Experimental evidence at protein level: Swiss-Prot protein existence level 1. Involved in resistance to streptothricin, a broad-spectrum antibiotic produced by streptomycetes. Detoxifies streptothricin via acetylation of the beta amino group of the first beta-lysyl moiety of streptothricin. From Bacillus subtilis (strain 168).
  15541..15735   -  CDS            satA (fragment): STA_BACSU - Also known as yyaR. Experimental evidence at protein level: Swiss-Prot protein existence level 1. Involved in resistance to streptothricin, a broad-spectrum antibiotic produced by streptomycetes. Detoxifies streptothricin via acetylation of the beta amino group of the first beta-lysyl moiety of streptothricin. From Bacillus subtilis (strain 168).
  15738..16013   -  CDS            klaC (fragment): KLAC_ECOLX - Also known as telB. Protein predicted: Swiss-Prot protein existence level 4. Belongs to the kla operon, which is associated with cryptic tellurite resistance, and IncW plasmid fertility inhibition. From Escherichia coli.
  16007..18      -  rep_origin     oriV (across the origin): incP origin of replication
>Addgene plasmid #140750 | pGWB2-CYCD3;1 | depositor full sequence | sequence record 273352 | pGWB2-CYCD3;1 sequence 16700 bps
TGAGCGTCGCAAAGGCGCTCGGTCTTGCCTTGCTCGTCGGTGATGTACTTCACCAGCTCCGCGAAGTCGC
TCTTCTTGATGGAGCGCATGGGGACGTGCTTGGCAATCACGCGCACCCCCCGGCCGTTTTAGCGGCTAAA
AAAGTCATGGCTCTGCCCTCGGGCGGACCACGCCCATCATGACCTTGCCAAGCTCGTCCTGCTTCTCTTC
GATCTTCGCCAGCAGGGCGAGGATCGTGGCATCACCGAACCGCGCCGTGCGCGGGTCGTCGGTGAGCCAG
AGTTTCAGCAGGCCGCCCAGGCGGCCCAGGTCGCCATTGATGCGGGCCAGCTCGCGGACGTGCTCATAGT
CCACGACGCCCGTGATTTTGTAGCCCTGGCCGACGGCCAGCAGGTAGGCCGACAGGCTCATGCCGGCCGC
CGCCGCCTTTTCCTCAATCGCTCTTCGTTCGTCTGGAAGGCAGTACACCTTGATAGGTGGGCTGCCCTTC
CTGGTTGGCTTGGTTTCATCAGCCATCCGCTTGCCCTCATCTGTTACGCCGGCGGTAGCCGGCCAGCCTC
GCAGAGCAGGATTCCCGTTGAGCACCGCCAGGTGCGAATAAGGGACAGTGAAGAAGGAACACCCGCTCGC
GGGTGGGCCTACTTCACCTATCCTGCCCGGCTGACGCCGTTGGATACACCAAGGAAAGTCTACACGAACC
CTTTGGCAAAATCCTGTATATCGTGCGAAAAAGGATGGATATACCGAAAAAATCGCTATAATGACCCCGA
AGCAGGGTTATGCAGCGGAAAAGCGCCACGCTTCCCGAAGGGAGAAAGGCGGACAGGTATCCGGTAAGCG
GCAGGGTCGGAACAGGAGAGCGCACGAGGGAGCTTCCAGGGGGAAACGCCTGGTATCTTTATAGTCCTGT
CGGGTTTCGCCACCTCTGACTTGAGCGTCGATTTTTGTGATGCTCGTCAGGGGGGCGGAGCCTATGGAAA
AACGCCAGCAACGCGGCCTTTTTACGGTTCCTGGCCTTTTGCTGGCCTTTTGCTCACATGTTCTTTCCTG
CGTTATCCCCTGATTCTGTGGATAACCGTATTACCGCCTTTGAGTGAGCTGATACCGCTCGCCGCAGCCG
AACGACCGAGCGCAGCGAGTCAGTGAGCGAGGAAGCGGAAGAGCGCCAGAAGGCCGCCAGAGAGGCCGAG
CGCGGCCGTGAGGCTTGGACGCTAGGGCAGGGCATGAAAAAGCCCGTAGCGGGCTGCTACGGGCGTCTGA
CGCGGTGGAAAGGGGGAGGGGATGTTGTCTACATGGCTCTGCTGTAGTGAGTGGGTTGCGCTCCGGCAGC
GGTCCTGATCAATCGTCACCCTTTCTCGGTCCTTCAACGTTCCTGACAACGAGCCTCCTTTTCGCCAATC
CATCGACAATCACCGCGAGTCCCTGCTCGAACGCTGCGTCCGGACCGGCTTCGTCGAAGGCGTCTATCGC
GGCCCGCAACAGCGGCGAGAGCGGAGCCTGTTCAACGGTGCCGCCGCGCTCGCCGGCATCGCTGTCGCCG
GCCTGCTCCTCAAGCACGGCCCCAACAGTGAAGTAGCTGATTGTCATCAGCGCATTGACGGCGTCCCCGG
CCGAAAAACCCGCCTCGCAGAGGAAGCGAAGCTGCGCGTCGGCCGTTTCCATCTGCGGTGCGCCCGGTCG
CGTGCCGGCATGGATGCGCGCGCCATCGCGGTAGGCGAGCAGCGCCTGCCTGAAGCTGCGGGCATTCCCG
ATCAGAAATGAGCGCCAGTCGTCGTCGGCTCTCGGCACCGAATGCGTATGATTCTCCGCCAGCATGGCTT
CGGCCAGTGCGTCGAGCAGCGCCCGCTTGTTCCTGAAGTGCCAGTAAAGCGCCGGCTGCTGAACCCCCAA
CCGTTCCGCCAGTTTGCGTGTCGTCAGACCGTCTACGCCGACCTCGTTCAACAGGTCCAGGGCGGCACGG
ATCACTGTATTCGGCTGCAACTTTGTCATGCTTGACACTTTATCACTGATAAACATAATATGTCCACCAA
CTTATCAGTGATAAAGAATCCGCGCGTTCAATCGGACCAGCGGAGGCTGGTCCGGAGGCCAGACGTGAAA
CCCAACATACCCCTGATCGTAATTCTGAGCACTGTCGCGCTCGACGCTGTCGGCATCGGCCTGATTATGC
CGGTGCTGCCGGGCCTCCTGCGCGATCTGGTTCACTCGAACGACGTCACCGCCCACTATGGCATTCTGCT
GGCGCTGTATGCGTTGGTGCAATTTGCCTGCGCACCTGTGCTGGGCGCGCTGTCGGATCGTTTCGGGCGG
CGGCCAATCTTGCTCGTCTCGCTGGCCGGCGCCAGATCTGGGGAACCCTGTGGTTGGCATGCACATACAA
ATGGACGAACGGATAAACCTTTTCACGCCCTTTTAAATATCCGATTATTCTAATAAACGCTCTTTTCTCT
TAGGTTTACCCGCCAATATATCCTGTCAAACACTGATAGTTTAAACTGAAGGCGGGAAACGACAATCTGA
TCATGAGCGGAGAATTAAGGGAGTCACGTTATGACCCCCGCCGATGACGCGGGACAAGCCGTTTTACGTT
TGGAACTGACAGAACCGCAACGTTGAAGGAGCCACTCAGCCGCGGGTTTCTGGAGTTTAATGAGCTAAGC
ACATACGTCAGAAACCATTATTGCGCGTTCAAAAGTCGCCTAAGGTCACTATCAGCTAGCAAATATTTCT
TGTCAAAAATGCTCCACTGACGTTCCATAAATTCCCCTCGGTATCCAATTAGAGTCTCATATTCACTCTC
AATCCAAATAATCTGCACCGGATCTGGATCGTTTCGCATGATTGAACAAGATGGATTGCACGCAGGTTCT
CCGGCCGCTTGGGTGGAGAGGCTATTCGGCTATGACTGGGCACAACAGACAATCGGCTGCTCTGATGCCG
CCGTGTTCCGGCTGTCAGCGCAGGGGCGCCCGGTTCTTTTTGTCAAGACCGACCTGTCCGGTGCCCTGAA
TGAACTGCAGGACGAGGCAGCGCGGCTATCGTGGCTGGCCACGACGGGCGTTCCTTGCGCAGCTGTGCTC
GACGTTGTCACTGAAGCGGGAAGGGACTGGCTGCTATTGGGCGAAGTGCCGGGGCAGGATCTCCTGTCAT
CTCACCTTGCTCCTGCCGAGAAAGTATCCATCATGGCTGATGCAATGCGGCGGCTGCATACGCTTGATCC
GGCTACCTGCCCATTCGACCACCAAGCGAAACATCGCATCGAGCGAGCACGTACTCGGATGGAAGCCGGT
CTTGTCGATCAGGATGATCTGGACGAAGAGCATCAGGGGCTCGCGCCAGCCGAACTGTTCGCCAGGCTCA
AGGCGCGCATGCCCGACGGCGATGATCTCGTCGTGACCCATGGCGATGCCTGCTTGCCGAATATCATGGT
GGAAAATGGCCGCTTTTCTGGATTCATCGACTGTGGCCGGCTGGGTGTGGCGGACCGCTATCAGGACATA
GCGTTGGCTACCCGTGATATTGCTGAAGAGCTTGGCGGCGAATGGGCTGACCGCTTCCTCGTGCTTTACG
GTATCGCCGCTCCCGATTCGCAGCGCATCGCCTTCTATCGCCTTCTTGACGAGTTCTTCTGAGCGGGACT
CTGGGGTTCGAAATGACCGACCAAGCGACGCCCAACCTGCCATCACGAGATTTCGATTCCACCGCCGCCT
TCTATGAAAGGTTGGGCTTCGGAATCGTTTTCCGGGACGCCGGCTGGATGATCCTCCAGCGCGGGGATCT
CATGCTGGAGTTCTTCGCCCACGGGATCTCTGCGGAACAGGCGGTCGAAGGTGCCGATATCATTACGACA
GCAACGGCCGACAAGCACAACGCCACGATCCTGAGCGACAATATGATCGGGCCCGGCGTCCACATCAACG
GCGTCGGCGGCGACTGCCCAGGCAAGACCGAGATGCACCGCGATATCTTGCTGCGTTCGGATATTTTCGT
GGAGTTCCCGCCACAGACCCGGATGATCCCCGATCGTTCAAACATTTGGCAATAAAGTTTCTTAAGATTG
AATCCTGTTGCCGGTCTTGCGATGATTATCATATAATTTCTGTTGAATTACGTTAAGCATGTAATAATTA
ACATGTAATGCATGACGTTATTTATGAGATGGGTTTTTATGATTAGAGTCCCGCAATTATACATTTAATA
CGCGATAGAAAACAAAATATAGCGCGCAAACTAGGATAAATTATCGCGCGCGGTGTCATCTATGTTACTA
GATCGGGCCTCCTGTC
[82 nt withheld, positions 4287-4368]
GCTCTGAGGGA
[161 nt withheld, positions 4380-4540]
T
[41 nt withheld, positions 4542-4582]
T
[62 nt withheld, positions 4584-4645]
A
[35 nt withheld, positions 4647-4681]
CCTCCCTCAATCGGTTGAATGTCGCCCTTTTGTCTTTGGCCCAATACGCAAACCGCCTCTCCCCGCGCGT
TGGCCGATTCATTAATGCAGCTGGCACGACAGGTTTCCCGACTGGAAAGCGGGCAGTGAGCGCAACGCAA
TTAATGTGAGTTAGCTCACTCATTAGGCACCCCAGGCTTTACACTTTATGCTTCCGGCTCGTATGTTGTG
TGGAATTGTGAGCGGATAACAATTTCACACAGGAAACAGCTATGACCATGATTACGCCAAGCTTGCATGC
CTGCAGGTCCCCAGATTAGCCTTTTCAATTTCAGAAAGAATGCTAACCCACAGATGGTTAGAGAGGCTTA
CGCAGCAGGTCTCATCAAGACGATCTACCCGAGCAATAATCTCCAGGAAATCAAATACCTTCCCAAGAAG
GTTAAAGATGCAGTCAAAAGATTCAGGACTAACTGCATCAAGAACACAGAGAAAGATATATTTCTCAAGA
TCAGAAGTACTATTCCAGTATGGACGATTCAAGGCTTGCTTCACAAACCAAGGCAAGTAATAGAGATTGG
AGTCTCTAAAAAGGTAGTTCCCACTGAATCAAAGGCCATGGAGTCAAAGATTCAAATAGAGGACCTAACA
GAACTCGCCGTAAAGACTGGCGAACAGTTCATACAGAGTCTCTTACGACTCAATGACAAGAAGAAAATCT
TCGTCAACATGGTGGAGCACGACACACTTGTCTACTCCAAAAATATCAAAGATACAGTCTCAGAAGACCA
AAGGGCAATTGAGACTTTTCAACAAAGGGTAATATCCGGAAACCTCCTCGGATTCCATTGCCCAGCTATC
TGTCACTTTATTGTGAAGATAGTGGAAAAGGAAGGTGGCTCCTACAAATGCCATCATTGCGATAAAGGAA
AGGCCATCGTTGAAGATGCCTCTGCCGACAGTGGTCCCAAAGATGGACCCCCACCCACGAGGAGCATCGT
GGAAAAAGAAGACGTTCCAACCACGTCTTCAAAGCAAGTGGATTGATGTGATATCTCCACTGACGTAAGG
GATGACGCACAATCCCACTATCCTTCGCAAGACCCTTCCTCTATATAAGGAAGTTCATTTCATTTGGAGA
GAACACGGGGGACTCTAGAGTTATCAACAAGTTTGTACAAAAAAGCAGGCTTAATGGCGATTCGGAAGGA
GGAAGAAAGTAGAGAAGAACAGAGCAATTCGTTTCTTCTTGATGCTCTCTACTGCGAAGAAGAGAAATGG
GACGATGAAGGAGAAGAAGTTGAAGAAAACTCTTCCTTGTCTTCTTCTTCTTCTCCATTCGTTGTTTTGC
AACAAGATTTGTTCTGGGAAGATGAAGATCTGGTTACACTCTTCTCCAAAGAAGAAGAACAAGGACTCAG
CTGTCTCGATGATGTTTATCTTTCCACGGATCGAAAAGAAGCTGTTGGTTGGATTCTGAGAGTCAACGCT
CATTATGGCTTCTCTACTTTAGCAGCTGTTTTAGCCATAACTTATCTCGATAAGTTCATCTGTAGCTACA
GCTTACAGAGAGACAAACCATGGATGCTTCAGCTCGTTTCTGTCGCGTGTCTCTCATTAGCTGCTAAAGT
CGAAGAAACCCAAGTCCCTCTTCTTCTAGACTTTCAAGTGGAGGAGACAAAGTATGTGTTTGAAGCAAAA
ACCATACAGAGAATGGAGCTACTGATTCTGTCTACTCTCGAGTGGAAGATGCATCTCATTACTCCAATTT
CGTTCGTAGACCACATTATCAGGAGATTGGGACTTAAGAACAATGCTCACTGGGATTTCCTCAACAAATG
CCACCGTCTCCTCCTCTCTGTAATCTCCGATTCAAGATTTGTCGGGTACCTCCCATCAGTAGTTGCCGCA
GCTACCATGATGCGAATTATAGAGCAAGTTGATCCCTTTGACCCTCTTTCATACCAAACTAATCTCCTCG
GTGTCCTTAACTTAACCAAGGAAAAGGTGAAAACTTGCTACGATCTAATCCTCCAACTACCAGTGGACCG
CATCGGTTTACAGATCCAAATCCAATCTTCCAAGAAACGCAAGAGTCACGATTCATCATCATCGTTGAAC
AGTCCAAGCTGCGTGATTGATGCAAACCCTTTCAATAGCGACGAAAGCTCAAACGATTCGTGGTCAGCGA
GTTCGTGCAACCCACCAACGTCGTCGTCGTCCCCGCAGCAACAACCTCCATTGAAGAAGATGAGAGGAGC
TGAAGAGAATGAGAAGAAGAAGCCGATTTTGCATCTGCCATGGGCAATCGTAGCCACTCCAAACCCAGCT
TTCTTGTACAAAGTGGTTGATAACAGCGCTTAGAGCTCGAATTTCCCCGATCGTTCAAACATTTGGCAAT
AAAGTTTCTTAAGATTGAATCCTGTTGCCGGTCTTGCGATGATTATCATATAATTTCTGTTGAATTACGT
TAAGCATGTAATAATTAACATGTAATGCATGACGTTATTTATGAGATGGGTTTTTATGATTAGAGTCCCG
CAATTATACATTTAATACGCGATAGAAAACAAAATATAGCGCGCAAACTAGGATAAATTATCGCGCGCGG
TGTCATCTATGTTACTAGATCGGGAATTAGCTTCATCAACGCAAGACATGCGCACGACCGTCTGACAGGA
GAGGAATTTCCGACGAGCACAGAAAGGACTTGCTCTTGGACGTAGGCCTATTTCTCAGGCACATGTATCA
AGTGTTCGGACGTGGGTTTTCGATGGTGTATCAGCCGCCGCCAACTGGGAGATGAGGAGGCTTTCTTGGG
GGGCAGTCAGCAGTTCATTTCACAAGACAGAGGAACTTGTAAGGAGATGCACTGATTTATCTTGGCGCAA
ACCAGCAGGACGAATTAGTGGGAATAGCCCGCGAATATCTAAGTTATGCCTGTCGGCATGAGCAGAAACT
TCCAATTCGAAACAGTTTGGAGAGGTTGTTTTTGGGCATACCTTTTGTTAGTCAGCCTCTCGATTGCTCA
TCGTCATTACACAGTACCGAAGTTTGATCGATCTAGTAACATAGATGACACCGCGCGCGATAATTTATCC
TAGTTTGCGCGCTATATTTTGTTTTCTATCGCGTATTAAATGTATAATTGCGGGACTCTAATCATAAAAA
CCCATCTCATAAATAACGTCATGCATTACATGTTAATTATTACATGCTTAACGTAATTCAACAGAAATTA
TATGATAATCATCGCAAGACCGGCAACAGGATTCAATCTTAAGAAACTTTATTGCCAAATGTTTGAACGA
TCTGCTTCGACGCACTCCTTCTTTACTCCACCATCTCGTCCTTATTGAAAACGTGGGTAGCACCAAAACG
AATCAAGTCGCTGGAACTGAAGTTACCAATCACGCTGGATGATTTGCCAGTTGGATTAATCTTGCCTTTC
CCCGCATGAATAATATTGATGAATGCATGCGTGAGGGGTATTTCGATTTTGGCAATAGCTGCAATTGCCG
CGACATCCTCCAACGAGCATAATTCTTCAGAAAAATAGCGATGTTCCATGTTGTCAGGGCATGCATGATG
CACGTTATGAGGTGACGGTGCTAGGCAGTATTCCCTCAAAGTTTCATAGTCAGTATCATATTCATCATTG
CATTCCTGCAAGAGAGAATTGAGACGCAATCCACACGCTGCGGCAACCTTCCGGCGTTCGTGGTCTATTT
GCTCTTGGACGTTGCAAACGTAAGTGTTGGATCCCGGTCGGCATCTACTCTATTCCTTTGCCCTCGGACG
AGTGCTGGGGCGTCGGTTTCCACTATCGGCGAGTACTTCTACACAGCCATCGGTCCAGACGGCCGCGCTT
CTGCGGGCGATTTGTGTACGCCCGACAGTCCCGGCTCCGGATCGGACGATTGCGTCGCATCGACCCTGCG
CCCAAGCTGCATCATCGAAATTGCCGTCAACCAAGCTCTGATAGAGTTGGTCAAGACCAATGCGGAGCAT
ATACGCCCGGAGCCGCGGCGATCCTGCAAGCTCCGGATGCCTCCGCTCGAAGTAGCGCGTCTGCTGCTCC
ATACAAGCCAACCACGGCCTCCAGAAGAAGATGTTGGCGACCTCGTATTGGGAATCCCCGAACATCGCCT
CGCTCCAGTCAATGACCGCTGTTATGCGGCCATTGTCCGTCAGGACATTGTTGGAGCCGAAATCCGCGTG
CACGAGGTGCCGGACTTCGGGGCAGTCCTCGGCCCAAAGCATCAGCTCATCGAGAGCCTGCGCGACGGAC
GCACTGACGGTGTCGTCCATCACAGTTTGCCAGTGATACACATGGGGATCAGCAATCGCGCATATGAAAT
CACGCCATGTAGTGTATTGACCGATTCCTTGCGGTCCGAATGGGCCGAACCCGCTCGTCTGGCTAAGATC
GGCCGCAGCGATCGCATCCATGGCCTCCGCGACCGGCTGCAGAACAGCGGGCAGTTCGGTTTCAGGCAGG
TCTTGCAACGTGACACCCTGTGCACGGCGGGAGATGCAATAGGTCAGGCTCTCGCTGAATTCCCCAATGT
CAAGCACTTCCGGAATCGGGAGCGCGGCCGATGCAAAGTGCCGATAAACATAACGATCTTTGTAGAAACC
ATCGGCGCAGCTATTTACCCGCAGGACATATCCACGCCCTCCTACATCGAAGCTGAAAGCACGAGATTCT
TCGCCCTCCGAGAGCTGCATCAGGTCGGAGACGCTGTCGAACTTTTCGATCAGAAACTTCTCGACAGACG
TCGCGGTGAGTTCAGGCTTTTTCATATCGGGGTCGTCCTCTCCAAATGAAATGAACTTCCTTATATAGAG
GAAGGGTCTTGCGAAGGATAGTGGGATTGTGCGTCATCCCTTACGTCAGTGGAGATATCACATCAATCCA
CTTGCTTTGAAGACGTGGTTGGAACGTCTTCTTTTTCCACGATGCTCCTCGTGGGTGGGGGTCCATCTTT
GGGACCACTGTCGGCAGAGGCATCTTGAACGATAGCCTTTCCTTTATCGCAATGATGGCATTTGTAGGTG
CCACCTTCCTTTTCTACTGTCCTTTTGATGAAGTGACAGATAGCTGGGCAATGGAATCCGAGGAGGTTTC
CCGATATTACCCTTTGTTGAAAAGTCTCAATAGCCCTTTGGTCTTCTGAGACTGTATCTTTGATATTCTT
GGAGTAGACGAGAGTGTCGTGCTCCACCATGTTGACGGATCTCTAGGACGCGTCCTAGAAGCTAATTCAC
TGGCCGTCGTTTTACAACGTCGTGACTGGGAAAACCCTGGCGTTACCCAACTTAATCGCCTTGCAGCACA
TCCCCCTTTCGCCAGCTGGCGTAATAGCGAAGAGGCCCGCACCGATCGCCCTTCCCAACAGTTGCGCAGC
CTGAATG
[44 nt withheld, positions 10079-10122]
C
[141 nt withheld, positions 10124-10264]
CCTTTGACGTTGGAGTCCACGTTCTTT
[37 nt withheld, positions 10292-10328]
ACCCTATCTCGGGCTATTCTTTTGATTTATAAGGGATTTTGCCGATTTCGGAACCACCATCAAACAGGAT
TTTCGCCTGCTGGGGCAAACCAGCGTGGACCGCTTGCTGCAACTCTCTCAGGGCCAGGCGGTGAAGGGCA
ATCAGCTGTTGCCCGTCTCACTGGTGAAAAGAAAAACCACCCCAGTACATTAAAAACGTCCGCAATGTGT
TATTAAGTTGTCTAAGCGTCAATTTGTTTACACCACAATATATCCTGCCACCAGCCAGCCAACAGCTCCC
CGACCGGCAGCTCGGCACAAAATCACCACTCGATACAGGCAGCCCATCAGTCCGGGACGGCGTCAGCGGG
AGAGCCGTTGTAAGGCGGCAGACTTTGCTCATGTTACCGATGCTATTCGGAAGAACGGCAACTAAGCTGC
CGGGTTTGAAACACGGATGATCTCGCGGAGGGTAGCATGTTGATTGTAACGATGACAGAGCGTTGCTGCC
TGTGATCAAATATCATCTCCCTCGCAGAGATCCGAATTATCAGCCTTCTTATTCATTTCTCGCTTAACCG
TGACAGGCTGTCGATCTTGAGAACTATGCCGACATAATAGGAAATCGCTGGATAAAGCCGCTGAGGAAGC
TGAGTGGCGCTATTTCTTTAGAAGTGAACGTTGACGATATCAACTCCCCTATCCATTGCTCACCGAATGG
TACAGGTCGGGGACCCGAAGTTCCGACTGTCGGCCTGATGCATCCCCGGCTGATCGACCCCAGATCTGGG
GCTGAGAAAGCCCAGTAAGGAAACAACTGTAGGTTCGAGTCGCGAGATCCCCCGGAACCAAAGGAAGTAG
GTTAAACCCGCTCCGATCAGGCCGAGCCACGCCAGGCCGAGAACATTGGTTCCTGTAGGCATCGGGATTG
GCGGATCAAACACTAAAGCTACTGGAACGAGCAGAAGTCCTCCGGCCGCCAGTTGCCAGGCGGTAAAGGT
GAGCAGAGGCACGGGAGGTTGCCACTTGCGGGTCAGCACGGTTCCGAACGCCATGGAAACCGCCCCCGCC
AGGCCCGCTGCGACGCCGACAGGATCTAGCGCTGCGTTTGGTGTCAACACCAACAGCGCCACGCCCGCAG
TTCCGCAAATAGCCCCCAGGACCGCCATCAATCGTATCGGGCTACCTAGCAGAGCGGCAGAGATGAACAC
GACCATCAGCGGCTGCACAGCGCCTACCGTCGCCGCGACCCCGCCCGGCAGGCGGTAGACCGAAATAAAC
AACAAGCTCCAGAATAGCGAAATATTAAGTGCGCCGAGGATGAAGATGCGCATCCACCAGATTCCCGTTG
GAATCTGTCGGACGATCATCACGAGCAATAAACCCGCCGGCAACGCCCGCAGCAGCATACCGGCGACCCC
TCGGCCTCGCTGTTCGGGCTCCACGAAAACGCCGGACAGATGCGCCTTGTGAGCGTCCTTGGGGCCGTCC
TCCTGTTTGAAGACCGACAGCCCAATGATCTCGCCGTCGATGTAGGCGCCGAATGCCACGGCATCTCGCA
ACCGTTCAGCGAACGCCTCCATGGGCTTTTTCTCCTCGTGCTCGTAAACGGACCCGAACATCTCTGGAGC
TTTCTTCAGGGCCGACAATCGGATCTCGCGGAAATCCTGCACGTCGGCCGCTCCAAGCCGTCGAATCTGA
GCCTTAATCACAATTGTCAATTTTAATCCTCTGTTTATCGGCAGTTCGTAGAGCGCGCCGTGCGTCCCGA
GCGATACTGAGCGAAGCAAGTGCGTCGAGCAGTGCCCGCTTGTTCCTGAAATGCCAGTAAAGCGCTGGCT
GCTGAACCCCCAGCCGGAACTGACCCCACAAGGCCCTAGCGTTTGCAATGCACCAGGTCATCATTGACCC
AGGCGTGTTCCACCAGGCCGCTGCCTCGCAACTCTTCGCAGGCTTCGCCGACCTGCTCGCGCCACTTCTT
CACGCGGGTGGAATCCGATCCGCACATGAGGCGGAAGGTTTCCAGCTTGAGCGGGTACGGCTCCCGGTGC
GAGCTGAAATAGTCGAACATCCGTCGGGCCGTCGGCGACAGCTTGCGGTACTTCTCCCATATGAATTTCG
TGTAGTGGTCGCCAGCAAACAGCACGACGATTTCCTCGTCGATCAGGACCTGGCAACGGGACGTTTTCTT
GCCACGGTCCAGGACGCGGAAGCGGTGCAGCAGCGACACCGATTCCAGGTGCCCAACGCGGTCGGACGTG
AAGCCCATCGCCGTCGCCTGTAGGCGCGACAGGCATTCCTCGGCCTTCGTGTAATACCGGCCATTGATCG
ACCAGCCCAGGTCCTGGCAAAGCTCGTAGAACGTGAAGGTGATCGGCTCGCCGATAGGGGTGCGCTTCGC
GTACTCCAACACCTGCTGCCACACCAGTTCGTCATCGTCGGCCCGCAGCTCGACGCCGGTGTAGGTGATC
TTCACGTCCTTGTTGACGTGGAAAATGACCTTGTTTTGCAGCGCCTCGCGCGGGATTTTCTTGTTGCGCG
TGGTGAACAGGGCAGAGCGGGCCGTGTCGTTTGGCATCGCTCGCATCGTGTCCGGCCACGGCGCAATATC
GAACAAGGAAAGCTGCATTTCCTTGATCTGCTGCTTCGTGTGTTTCAGCAACGCGGCCTGCTTGGCCTCG
CTGACCTGTTTTGCCAGGTCCTCGCCGGCGGTTTTTCGCTTCTTGGTCGTCATAGTTCCTCGCGTGTCGA
TGGTCATCGACTTCGCCAAACCTGCCGCCTCCTGTTCGAGACGACGCGAACGCTCCACGGCGGCCGATGG
CGCGGGCAGGGCAGGGGGAGCCAGTTGCACGCTGTCGCGCTCGATCTTGGCCGTAGCTTGCTGGACCATC
GAGCCGACGGACTGGAAGGTTTCGCGGGGCGCACGCATGACGGTGCGGCTTGCGATGGTTTCGGCATCCT
CGGCGGAAAACCCCGCGTCGATCAGTTCTTGCCTGTATGCCTTCCGGTCAAACGTCCGATTCATTCACCC
TCCTTGCGGGATTGCCCCGACTCACGCCGGGGCAATGTGCCCTTATTCCTGATTTGACCCGCCTGGTGCC
TTGGTGTCCAGATAATCCACCTTATCGGCAATGAAGTCGGTCCCGTAGACCGTCTGGCCGTCCTTCTCGT
ACTTGGTATTCCGAATCTTGCCCTGCACGAATACCAGCGACCCCTTGCCCAAATACTTGCCGTGGGCCTC
GGCCTGAGAGCCAAAACACTTGATGCGGAAGAAGTCGGTGCGCTCCTGCTTGTCGCCGGCATCGTTGCGC
CACATCTAGGTACTAAAACAATTCATCCAGTAAAATATAATATTTTATTTTCTCCCAATCAGGCTTGATC
CCCAGTAAGTCAAAAAATAGCTCGACATACTGTTCTTCCCCGATATCCTCCCTGATCGACCGGACGCAGA
AGGCAATGTCATACCACTTGTCCGCCCTGCCGCTTCTCCCAAGATCAATAAAGCCACTTACTTTGCCATC
TTTCACAAAGATGTTGCTGTCTCCCAGGTCGCCGTGGGAAAAGACAAGTTCCTCTTCGGGCTTTTCCGTC
TTTAAAAAATCATACAGCTCGCGCGGATCTTTAAATGGAGTGTCTTCTTCCCAGTTTTCGCAATCCACAT
CGGCCAGATCGTTATTCAGTAAGTAATCCAATTCGGCTAAGCGGCTGTCTAAGCTATTCGTATAGGGACA
ATCCGATATGTCGATGGAGTGAAAGAGCCTGATGCACTCCGCATACAGCTCGATAATCTTTTCAGGGCTT
TGTTCATCTTCATACTCTTCCGAGCAAAGGACGCCATCGGCCTCACTCATGAGCAGATTGCTCCAGCCAT
CATGCCGTTCAAAGTGCAGGACCTTTGGAACAGGCAGCTTTCCTTCCAGCCATAGCATCATGTCCTTTTC
CCGTTCCACATCATAGGTGGTCCCTTTATACCGGCTGTCCGTCATTTTTAAATATAGGTTTTCATTTTCT
CCCACCAGCTTATATACCTTAGCAGGAGACATTCCTTCCGTATCTTTTACGCAGCGGTATTTTTCGATCA
GTTTTTTCAATTCCGGTGATATTCTCATTTTAGCCATTTATTATTTCCTTCCTCTTTTCTACAGTATTTA
AAGATACCCCAAGAAGCTAATTATAACAAGACGAACTCCAATTCACTGTTCCTTGCATTCTAAAACCTTA
AATACCAGAAAACAGCTTTTTCAAAGTTGTTTTCAAAGTTGGCGTATAACATAGTATCGACGGAGCCGAT
TTTGAAACCACAATTATGGGTGATGCTGCCAACTTACTGATTTAGTGTATGATGGTGTTTTTGAGGTGCT
CCAGTGGCTTCTGTGTCTATCAGCTGTCCCTCCTGTTCAGCTACTGACGGGGTGGTGCGTAACGGCAAAA
GCACCGCCGGACATCAGCGCTATCTCTGCTCTCACTGCCGTAAAACATGGCAACTGCAGTTCACTTACAC
CGCTTCTCAACCCGGTACGCACCAGAAAATCATTGATATGGCCATGAATGGCGTTGGATGCCGGGCAACA
GCCCGCATTATGGGCGTTGGCCTCAACACGATTTTACGTCACTTAAAAAACTCAGGCCGCAGTCGGTAAC
CTCGCGCATACAGCCGGGCAGTGACGTCATCGTCTGCGCGGAAATGGACGAACAGTGGGGCTATGTCGGG
GCTAAATCGCGCCAGCGCTGGCTGTTTTACGCGTATGACAGTCTCCGGAAGACGGTTGTTGCGCACGTAT
TCGGTGAACGCACTATGGCGACGCTGGGGCGTCTTATGAGCCTGCTGTCACCCTTTGACGTGGTGATATG
GATGACGGATGGCTGGCCGCTGTATGAATCCCGCCTGAAGGGAAAGCTGCACGTAATCAGCAAGCGATAT
ACGCAGCGAATTGAGCGGCATAACCTGAATCTGAGGCAGCACCTGGCACGGCTGGGACGGAAGTCGCTGT
CGTTCTCAAAATCGGTGGAGCTGCATGACAAAGTCATCGGGCATTATCTGAACATAAAACACTATCAATA
AGTTGGAGTCATTACCCAATTATGATAGAATTTACAAGCTATAAGGTTATTGTCCTGGGTTTCAAGCATT
AGTCCATGCAAGTTTTTATGCTTTGCCCATTCTATAGATATATTGATAAGCGCGCTGCCTATGCCTTGCC
CCCTGAAATCCTTACATACGGCGATATCTTCTATATAAAAGATATATTATCTTATCAGTATTGTCAATAT
ATTCAAGGCAATCTGCCTCCTCATCCTCTTCATCCTCTTCGTCTTGGTAGCTTTTTAAATATGGCGCTTC
ATAGAGTAATTCTGTAAAGGTCCAATTCTCGTTTTCATACCTCGGTATAATCTTACCTATCACCTCAAAT
GGTTCGCTGGGTTTATCGCACCCCCGAACACGAGCACGGCACCCGCGACCACTATGCCAAGAATGCCCAA
GGTAAAAATTGCCGGCCCCGCCATGAAGTCCGTGAATGCCCCGACGGCCGAAGTGAAGGGCAGGCCGCCA
CCCAGGCCGCCGCCCTCACTGCCCGGCACCTGGTCGCTGAATGTCGATGCCAGCACCTGCGGCACGTCAA
TGCTTCCGGGCGTCGCGCTCGGGCTGATCGCCCATCCCGTTACTGCCCCGATCCCGGCAATGGCAAGGAC
TGCCAGCGCTGCCATTTTTGGGGTGAGGCCGTTCGCGGCCGAGGGGCGCAGCCCCTGGGGGGATGGGAGG
CCCGCGTTAGCGGGCCGGGAGGGTTCGAGAAGGGGGGGCACCCCCCTTCGGCGTGCGCGGTCACGCGCAC
AGGGCGCAGCCCTGGTTAAAAACAAGGTTTATAAATATTGGTTTAAAAGCAGGTTAAAAGACAGGTTAGC
GGTGGCCGAAAAACGGGCGGAAACCCTTGCAAATGCTGGATTTTCTGCCTGTGGACAGCCCCTCAAATGT
CAATAGGTGCGCCCCTCATCTGTCAGCACTCTGCCCCTCAAGTGTCAAGGATCGCGCCCCTCATCTGTCA
GTAGTCGCGCCCCTCAAGTGTCAATACCGCAGGGCACTTATCCCCAGGCTTGTCCACATCATCTGTGGGA
AACTCGCGTAAAATCAGGCGTTTTCGCCGATTTGCGAGGCTGGCCAGCTCCACGTCGCCGGCCGAAATCG
AGCCTGCCCCTCATCTGTCAACGCCGCGCCGGGTGAGTCGGCCCCTCAAGTGTCAACGTCCGCCCCTCAT
CTGTCAGTGAGGGCCAAGTTTTCCGCGAGGTATCCACAACGCCGGCGGCCGCGGTGTCTCGCACACGGCT
TCGACGGCGTTTCTGGCGCGTTTGCAGGGCCATAGACGGCCGCCAGCCCAGCGGCGAGGGCAACCAGCCC
GG
