Features (pLannotate 1.2.2; 40 found; start..end, strand, type, name):
     12..107     -  CDS            traI (fragment): TRAI6_ECOLX - Experimental evidence at protein level: Swiss-Prot protein existence level 1. The initiation process of transfer DNA synthesis requires the interaction of at least three plasmid-specific components (TraH, I, and J) at the transfer origin resulting in the assembly of a specialised nucleoprotein complex - the relaxosome. Site- and strand-specific cleavage at the transfer origin is dependent on TraI and TraJ. From Escherichia coli.
    145..516     -  CDS            traJ: oriT-recognizing protein; traJ
    549..658     -  oriT           oriT: incP origin of transfer
    790..980     +  rep_origin     ori (fragment): high-copy-number ColE1/pMB1/pBR322/pUC origin of replication
   1339..1989    -  CDS            TetR: tetracycline resistance regulatory protein; tetR
   2095..2344    +  CDS            TcR (fragment): tetracycline efflux protein; tetA; confers resistance to tetracycline
   2454..2478    -  misc_feature   RB T-DNA repeat: right border repeat from nopaline C58 T-DNA
   2634..2817    +  promoter       NOS promoter: nopaline synthase promoter NOS promoter
   2838..3632    +  CDS            NeoR/KanR: aminoglycoside phosphotransferase from Tn5; aph(3')-II (or nptII); confers resistance to neomycin, kanamycin, and G418 (Geneticin®)
   3653..3802    +  CDS            ble (fragment): BLE_KLEPN - Experimental evidence at protein level: Swiss-Prot protein existence level 1. Binding protein with a strong affinity to the bleomycin family of antibiotics. Binds to CL990; an antimitotic-antibiotic compound. From Klebsiella pneumoniae.
   3809..4015    +  CDS            ocd (fragment): OCD_AGRFC - Experimental evidence at protein level: Swiss-Prot protein existence level 1. Catalyzes the conversion of L-ornithine into L-proline with release of ammonia. Is involved in the utilization of nopaline, a catabolic pathway that proceeds through L-arginine and L-ornithine to L-proline. Nopaline is a predominant opine in plant cells transformed with Ti plasmid pTiC58. From Agrobacterium fabrum (strain C58 / ATCC 33970) (Agrobacterium tumefaciens (strain C58)).
   4022..4274    +  terminator     NOS terminator: nopaline synthase terminator and poly(A) signal
   4278..4721    +  CDS            M13 gene III (fragment) (sequence partly withheld): pIII; III; minor coat protein
   4720..4810    +  CDS            lacI (fragment): lac repressor; lacI; The lac repressor binds to the lac operator to inhibit transcription in E. coli. This inhibition can be relieved by adding lactose or isopropyl-β-D-thiogalactopyranoside (IPTG).
   4823..4844    +  protein_bind   CAP binding site: CAP binding activates transcription in the presence of cAMP. E. coli catabolite activator protein
   4859..4889    +  promoter       lac promoter: promoter for the E. coli lac operon
   4893..4915    +  protein_bind   lac operator (fragment): The lac repressor binds to the lac operator to inhibit transcription in E. coli. This inhibition can be relieved by adding lactose or isopropyl-β-D-thiogalactopyranoside (IPTG). lac repressor encoded by lacI
   4950..4970    -  misc_feature   MCS (fragment): pUC18/19 multiple cloning site
   5461..5802    +  promoter       CaMV 35S promoter: strong constitutive promoter from cauliflower mosaic virus
   5828..5852    +  protein_bind   attB1: mutant version of attB; recombination site for the Gateway® BP reaction BP Clonase™
   5855..6982    +  CDS            CYCD3-1: CCD31_ARATH - Also known as CYCD3. Experimental evidence at protein level: Swiss-Prot protein existence level 1. Involved in the control of the cell cycle at the G1/S (start) transition. Activates the G1/S phase transition in response to cytokinin hormone signal, but declines in response to sucrose starvation leading to G1 arrest. Involved in the induction of mitotic cell division. Plays an important role in the switch from cell proliferation to the final stages of differentiation during plant development. May not be involved in the activation of cell cycle in the root apical meristem (RAM) in
   6984..7008    -  protein_bind   attB2: mutant version of attB; recombination site for the Gateway® BP reaction BP Clonase™
   7040..7292    +  terminator     NOS terminator: nopaline synthase terminator and poly(A) signal
   7721..7973    -  terminator     NOS terminator: nopaline synthase terminator and poly(A) signal
   7997..8425    -  CDS            nos (fragment): DHNO_AGRT7 - Protein inferred from homology: Swiss-Prot protein existence level 3. From Agrobacterium tumefaciens (strain T37).
   8441..9466    -  CDS            HygR: aminoglycoside phosphotransferase from E. coli; aph(4)-Ia; confers resistance to hygromycin
   9476..9820    -  promoter       CaMV 35S promoter: strong constitutive promoter from cauliflower mosaic virus
   9477..9523    -  promoter       minimal CaMV 35S promoter: minimal 35S promoter from cauliflower mosaic virus
   9934..10089   +  CDS            lacZα (fragment) (sequence partly withheld): LacZα fragment of β-galactosidase; lacZ fragment
  10087..10387   +  rep_origin     M13 ori (fragment) (sequence partly withheld): M13 bacteriophage origin of replication; arrow indicates direction of (+) strand synthesis
  10388..10518   +  CDS            lacI (fragment): lac repressor; lacI; The lac repressor binds to the lac operator to inhibit transcription in E. coli. This inhibition can be relieved by adding lactose or isopropyl-β-D-thiogalactopyranoside (IPTG).
  10572..10596   -  misc_feature   LB T-DNA repeat: left border repeat from nopaline C58 T-DNA
  12053..12172   -  CDS            tetR (fragment): TETR1_ECOLX - Experimental evidence at protein level: Swiss-Prot protein existence level 1. TetR is the repressor of the tetracycline resistance element; its N-terminal region forms a helix-turn-helix structure and binds DNA. Binding of tetracycline to TetR reduces the repressor affinity for the tetracycline resistance gene (tetA) promoter operator sites. From Escherichia coli.
  12192..13340   -  CDS            trfA: trans-acting replication protein that binds to and activates oriV
  13639..14433   -  CDS            KanR: aminoglycoside phosphotransferase; aphA-3; confers resistance to kanamycin
  14625..15392   +  mobile_element IS1: prokaryotic transposable element IS1
  15401..15550   -  CDS            satA (fragment): STA_BACSU - Also known as yyaR. Experimental evidence at protein level: Swiss-Prot protein existence level 1. Involved in resistance to streptothricin, a broad-spectrum antibiotic produced by streptomycetes. Detoxifies streptothricin via acetylation of the beta amino group of the first beta-lysyl moiety of streptothricin. From Bacillus subtilis (strain 168).
  15549..15743   -  CDS            satA (fragment): STA_BACSU - Also known as yyaR. Experimental evidence at protein level: Swiss-Prot protein existence level 1. Involved in resistance to streptothricin, a broad-spectrum antibiotic produced by streptomycetes. Detoxifies streptothricin via acetylation of the beta amino group of the first beta-lysyl moiety of streptothricin. From Bacillus subtilis (strain 168).
  15746..16021   -  CDS            klaC (fragment): KLAC_ECOLX - Also known as telB. Protein predicted: Swiss-Prot protein existence level 4. Belongs to the kla operon, which is associated with cryptic tellurite resistance, and IncW plasmid fertility inhibition. From Escherichia coli.
  16085..8       -  rep_origin     oriV (across the origin): incP origin of replication
>Addgene plasmid #140750 | pGWB2-CYCD3;1 | addgene full sequence | sequence record 296507 | Addgene NGS Result
TGAGCGTCGGAAAGGCGCTCGGTCTTGCCTTGCTCGTCGGTGATGTACTTCACCAGCTCCGCGAAGTCGC
TCTTCTTGATGGAGCGCATGGGGACGTGCTTGGCAATCACGCGCACCCCCCGGCCGTTTTAGCGGCTAAA
AAAGTCATGGCTCTGCCCTCGGGCGGACCACGCCCATCATGACCTTGCCAAGCTCGTCCTGCTTCTCTTC
GATCTTCGCCAGCAGGGCGAGGATCGTGGCATCACCGAACCGCGCCGTGCGCGGGTCGTCGGTGAGCCAG
AGTTTCAGCAGGCCGCCCAGGCGGCCCAGGTCGCCATTGATGCGGGCCAGCTCGCGGACGTGCTCATAGT
CCACGACGCCCGTGATTTTGTAGCCCTGGCCGACGGCCAGCAGGTAGGCCGACAGGCTCATGCCGGCCGC
CGCCGCCTTTTCCTCAATCGCTCTTCGTTCGTCTGGAAGGCAGTACACCTTGATAGGTGGGCTGCCCTTC
CTGGTTGGCTTGGTTTCATCAGCCATCCGCTTGCCCTCATCTGTTACGCCGGCGGTAGCCGGCCAGCCTC
GCAGAGCAGGATTCCCGTTGAGCACCGCCAGGTGCGAATAAGGGACAGTGAAGAAGGAACACCCGCTCGC
GGGTGGGCCTACTTCACCTATCCTGCCCGGCTGACGCCGTTGGATACACCAAGGAAAGTCTACACGAACC
CTTTGGCAAAATCCTGTATATCGTGCGAAAAAGGATGGATATACCGAAAAAATCGCTATAATGACCCCGA
AGCAGGGTTATGCAGCGGAAAAGCGCCACGCTTCCCGAAGGGAGAAAGGCGGACAGGTATCCGGTAAGCG
GCAGGGTCGGAACAGGAGAGCGCACGAGGGAGCTTCCAGGGGGAAACGCCTGGTATCTTTATAGTCCTGT
CGGGTTTCGCCACCTCTGACTTGAGCGTCGATTTTTGTGATGCTCGTCAGGGGGGCGGAGCCTATGGAAA
AACGCCAGCAACGCGGCCTTTTTACGGTTCCTGGCCTTTTGCTGGCCTTTTGCTCACATGTTCTTTCCTG
CGTTATCCCCTGATTCTGTGGATAACCGTATTACCGCCTTTGAGTGAGCTGATACCGCTCGCCGCAGCCG
AACGACCGAGCGCAGCGAGTCAGTGAGCGAGGAAGCGGAAGAGCGCCAGAAGGCCGCCAGAGAGGCCGAG
CGCGGCCGTGAGGCTTGGACGCTAGGGCAGGGCATGAAAAAGCCCGTAGCGGGCTGCTACGGGCGTCTGA
CGCGGTGGAAAGGGGGAGGGGATGTTGTCTACATGGCTCTGCTGTAGTGAGTGGGTTGCGCTCCGGCAGC
GGTCCTGATCAATCGTCACCCTTTCTCGGTCCTTCAACGTTCCTGACAACGAGCCTCCTTTTCGCCAATC
CATCGACAATCACCGCGAGTCCCTGCTCGAACGCTGCGTCCGGACCGGCTTCGTCGAAGGCGTCTATCGC
GGCCCGCAACAGCGGCGAGAGCGGAGCCTGTTCAACGGTGCCGCCGCGCTCGCCGGCATCGCTGTCGCCG
GCCTGCTCCTCAAGCACGGCCCCAACAGTGAAGTAGCTGATTGTCATCAGCGCATTGACGGCGTCCCCGG
CCGAAAAACCCGCCTCGCAGAGGAAGCGAAGCTGCGCGTCGGCCGTTTCCATCTGCGGTGCGCCCGGTCG
CGTGCCGGCATGGATGCGCGCGCCATCGCGGTAGGCGAGCAGCGCCTGCCTGAAGCTGCGGGCATTCCCG
ATCAGAAATGAGCGCCAGTCGTCGTCGGCTCTCGGCACCGAATGCGTATGATTCTCCGCCAGCATGGCTT
CGGCCAGTGCGTCGAGCAGCGCCCGCTTGTTCCTGAAGTGCCAGTAAAGCGCCGGCTGCTGAACCCCCAA
CCGTTCCGCCAGTTTGCGTGTCGTCAGACCGTCTACGCCGACCTCGTTCAACAGGTCCAGGGCGGCACGG
ATCACTGTATTCGGCTGCAACTTTGTCATGCTTGACACTTTATCACTGATAAACATAATATGTCCACCAA
CTTATCAGTGATAAAGAATCCGCGCGTTCAATCGGACCAGCGGAGGCTGGTCCGGAGGCCAGACGTGAAA
CCCAACATACCCCTGATCGTAATTCTGAGCACTGTCGCGCTCGACGCTGTCGGCATCGGCCTGATTATGC
CGGTGCTGCCGGGCCTCCTGCGCGATCTGGTTCACTCGAACGACGTCACCGCCCACTATGGCATTCTGCT
GGCGCTGTATGCGTTGGTGCAATTTGCCTGCGCACCTGTGCTGGGCGCGCTGTCGGATCGTTTCGGGCGG
CGGCCAATCTTGCTCGTCTCGCTGGCCGGCGCCAGATCTGGGGAACCCTGTGGTTGGCATGCACATACAA
ATGGACGAACGGATAAACCTTTTCACGCCCTTTTAAATATCCGATTATTCTAATAAACGCTCTTTTCTCT
TAGGTTTACCCGCCAATATATCCTGTCAAACACTGATAGTTTAAACTGAAGGCGGGAAACGACAATCTGA
TCATGAGCGGAGAATTAAGGGAGTCACGTTATGACCCCCGCCGATGACGCGGGACAAGCCGTTTTACGTT
TGGAACTGACAGAACCGCAACGTTGAAGGAGCCACTCAGCCGCGGGTTTCTGGAGTTTAATGAGCTAAGC
ACATACGTCAGAAACCATTATTGCGCGTTCAAAAGTCGCCTAAGGTCACTATCAGCTAGCAAATATTTCT
TGTCAAAAATGCTCCACTGACGTTCCATAAATTCCCCTCGGTATCCAATTAGAGTCTCATATTCACTCTC
AATCCAAATAATCTGCACCGGATCTGGATCGTTTCGCATGATTGAACAAGATGGATTGCACGCAGGTTCT
CCGGCCGCTTGGGTGGAGAGGCTATTCGGCTATGACTGGGCACAACAGACAATCGGCTGCTCTGATGCCG
CCGTGTTCCGGCTGTCAGCGCAGGGGCGCCCGGTTCTTTTTGTCAAGACCGACCTGTCCGGTGCCCTGAA
TGAACTGCAGGACGAGGCAGCGCGGCTATCGTGGCTGGCCACGACGGGCGTTCCTTGCGCAGCTGTGCTC
GACGTTGTCACTGAAGCGGGAAGGGACTGGCTGCTATTGGGCGAAGTGCCGGGGCAGGATCTCCTGTCAT
CTCACCTTGCTCCTGCCGAGAAAGTATCCATCATGGCTGATGCAATGCGGCGGCTGCATACGCTTGATCC
GGCTACCTGCCCATTCGACCACCAAGCGAAACATCGCATCGAGCGAGCACGTACTCGGATGGAAGCCGGT
CTTGTCGATCAGGATGATCTGGACGAAGAGCATCAGGGGCTCGCGCCAGCCGAACTGTTCGCCAGGCTCA
AGGCGCGCATGCCCGACGGCGATGATCTCGTCGTGACCCATGGCGATGCCTGCTTGCCGAATATCATGGT
GGAAAATGGCCGCTTTTCTGGATTCATCGACTGTGGCCGGCTGGGTGTGGCGGACCGCTATCAGGACATA
GCGTTGGCTACCCGTGATATTGCTGAAGAGCTTGGCGGCGAATGGGCTGACCGCTTCCTCGTGCTTTACG
GTATCGCCGCTCCCGATTCGCAGCGCATCGCCTTCTATCGCCTTCTTGACGAGTTCTTCTGAGCGGGACT
CTGGGGTTCGAAATGACCGACCAAGCGACGCCCAACCTGCCATCACGAGATTTCGATTCCACCGCCGCCT
TCTATGAAAGGTTGGGCTTCGGAATCGTTTTCCGGGACGCCGGCTGGATGATCCTCCAGCGCGGGGATCT
CATGCTGGAGTTCTTCGCCCACGGGATCTCTGCGGAACAGGCGGTCGAAGGTGCCGATATCATTACGACA
GCAACGGCCGACAAGCACAACGCCACGATCCTGAGCGACAATATGATCGGGCCCGGCGTCCACATCAACG
GCGTCGGCGGCGACTGCCCAGGCAAGACCGAGATGCACCGCGATATCTTGCTGCGTTCGGATATTTTCGT
GGAGTTCCCGCCACAGACCCGGATGATCCCCGATCGTTCAAACATTTGGCAATAAAGTTTCTTAAGATTG
AATCCTGTTGCCGGTCTTGCGATGATTATCATATAATTTCTGTTGAATTACGTTAAGCATGTAATAATTA
ACATGTAATGCATGACGTTATTTATGAGATGGGTTTTTATGATTAGAGTCCCGCAATTATACATTTAATA
CGCGATAGAAAACAAAATATAGCGCGCAAACTAGGATAAATTATCGCGCGCGGTGTCATCTATGTTACTA
GATCGGGCCTCCTGTC
[82 nt withheld, positions 4287-4368]
GCTCTGAGGGA
[161 nt withheld, positions 4380-4540]
T
[41 nt withheld, positions 4542-4582]
T
[62 nt withheld, positions 4584-4645]
A
[35 nt withheld, positions 4647-4681]
CCTCCCTCAATCGGTTGAATGTCGCCCTTTTGTCTTTGGCCCAATACGCAAACCGCCTCTCCCCGCGCGT
TGGCCGATTCATTAATGCAGCTGGCACGACAGGTTTCCCGACTGGAAAGCGGGCAGTGAGCGCAACGCAA
TTAATGTGAGTTAGCTCACTCATTAGGCACCCCAGGCTTTACACTTTATGCTTCCGGCTCGTATGTTGTG
TGGAATTGTGAGCGGATAACAATTTCACACAGGAAACAGCTATGACCATGATTACGCCAAGCTTGCATGC
CTGCAGGTCCCCAGATTAGCCTTTTCAATTTCAGAAAGAATGCTAACCCACAGATGGTTAGAGAGGCTTA
CGCAGCAGGTCTCATCAAGACGATCTACCCGAGCAATAATCTCCAGGAAATCAAATACCTTCCCAAGAAG
GTTAAAGATGCAGTCAAAAGATTCAGGACTAACTGCATCAAGAACACAGAGAAAGATATATTTCTCAAGA
TCAGAAGTACTATTCCAGTATGGACGATTCAAGGCTTGCTTCACAAACCAAGGCAAGTAATAGAGATTGG
AGTCTCTAAAAAGGTAGTTCCCACTGAATCAAAGGCCATGGAGTCAAAGATTCAAATAGAGGACCTAACA
GAACTCGCCGTAAAGACTGGCGAACAGTTCATACAGAGTCTCTTACGACTCAATGACAAGAAGAAAATCT
TCGTCAACATGGTGGAGCACGACACACTTGTCTACTCCAAAAATATCAAAGATACAGTCTCAGAAGACCA
AAGGGCAATTGAGACTTTTCAACAAAGGGTAATATCCGGAAACCTCCTCGGATTCCATTGCCCAGCTATC
TGTCACTTTATTGTGAAGATAGTGGAAAAGGAAGGTGGCTCCTACAAATGCCATCATTGCGATAAAGGAA
AGGCCATCGTTGAAGATGCCTCTGCCGACAGTGGTCCCAAAGATGGACCCCCACCCACGAGGAGCATCGT
GGAAAAAGAAGACGTTCCAACCACGTCTTCAAAGCAAGTGGATTGATGTGATATCTCCACTGACGTAAGG
GATGACGCACAATCCCACTATCCTTCGCAAGACCCTTCCTCTATATAAGGAAGTTCATTTCATTTGGAGA
GAACACGGGGGACTCTAGAGTTATCAACAAGTTTGTACAAAAAAGCAGGCTTAATGGCGATTCGGAAGGA
GGAAGAAAGTAGAGAAGAACAGAGCAATTCGTTTCTTCTTGATGCTCTCTACTGCGAAGAAGAGAAATGG
GACGATGAAGGAGAAGAAGTTGAAGAAAACTCTTCCTTGTCTTCTTCTTCTTCTCCATTCGTTGTTTTGC
AACAAGATTTGTTCTGGGAAGATGAAGATCTGGTTACACTCTTCTCCAAAGAAGAAGAACAAGGACTCAG
CTGTCTCGATGATGTTTATCTTTCCACGGATCGAAAAGAAGCTGTTGGTTGGATTCTGAGAGTCAACGCT
CATTATGGCTTCTCTACTTTAGCAGCTGTTTTAGCCATAACTTATCTCGATAAGTTCATCTGTAGCTACA
GCTTACAGAGAGACAAACCATGGATGCTTCAGCTCGTTTCTGTCGCGTGTCTCTCATTAGCTGCTAAAGT
CGAAGAAACCCAAGTCCCTCTTCTTCTAGACTTTCAAGTGGAGGAGACAAAGTATGTGTTTGAAGCAAAA
ACCATACAGAGAATGGAGCTACTGATTCTGTCTACTCTCGAGTGGAAGATGCATCTCATTACTCCAATTT
CGTTCGTAGACCACATTATCAGGAGATTGGGACTTAAGAACAATGCTCACTGGGATTTCCTCAACAAATG
CCACCGTCTCCTCCTCTCTGTAATCTCCGATTCAAGATTTGTCGGGTACCTCCCATCAGTAGTTGCCGCA
GCTACCATGATGCGAATTATAGAGCAAGTTGATCCCTTTGACCCTCTTTCATACCAAACTAATCTCCTCG
GTGTCCTTAACTTAACCAAGGAAAAGGTGAAAACTTGCTACGATCTAATCCTCCAACTACCAGTGGACCG
CATCGGTTTACAGATCCAAATCCAATCTTCCAAGAAACGCAAGAGTCACGATTCATCATCATCGTTGAAC
AGTCCAAGCTGCGTGATTGATGCAAACCCTTTCAATAGCGACGAAAGCTCAAACGATTCGTGGTCAGCGA
GTTCGTGCAACCCACCAACGTCGTCGTCGTCCCCGCAGCAACAACCTCCATTGAAGAAGATGAGAGGAGC
TGAAGAGAATGAGAAGAAGAAGCCGATTTTGCATCTGCCATGGGCAATCGTAGCCACTCCAAACCCAGCT
TTCTTGTACAAAGTGGTTGATAACAGCGCTTAGAGCTCGAATTTCCCCGATCGTTCAAACATTTGGCAAT
AAAGTTTCTTAAGATTGAATCCTGTTGCCGGTCTTGCGATGATTATCATATAATTTCTGTTGAATTACGT
TAAGCATGTAATAATTAACATGTAATGCATGACGTTATTTATGAGATGGGTTTTTATGATTAGAGTCCCG
CAATTATACATTTAATACGCGATAGAAAACAAAATATAGCGCGCAAACTAGGATAAATTATCGCGCGCGG
TGTCATCTATGTTACTAGATCGGGAATTAGCTTCATCAACGCAAGACATGCGCACGACCGTCTGACAGGA
GAGGAATTTCCGACGAGCACAGAAAGGACTTGCTCTTGGACGTAGGCCTATTTCTCAGGCACATGTATCA
AGTGTTCGGACGTGGGTTTTCGATGGTGTATCAGCCGCCGCCAACTGGGAGATGAGGAGGCTTTCTTGGG
GGGCAGTCAGCAGTTCATTTCACAAGACAGAGGAACTTGTAAGGAGATGCACTGATTTATCTTGGCGCAA
ACCAGCAGGACGAATTAGTGGGAATAGCCCGCGAATATCTAAGTTATGCCTGTCGGCATGAGCAGAAACT
TCCAATTCGAAACAGTTTGGAGAGGTTGTTTTTGGGCATACCTTTTGTTAGTCAGCCTCTCGATTGCTCA
TCGTCATTACACAGTACCGAAGTTTGATCGATCTAGTAACATAGATGACACCGCGCGCGATAATTTATCC
TAGTTTGCGCGCTATATTTTGTTTTCTATCGCGTATTAAATGTATAATTGCGGGACTCTAATCATAAAAA
CCCATCTCATAAATAACGTCATGCATTACATGTTAATTATTACATGCTTAACGTAATTCAACAGAAATTA
TATGATAATCATCGCAAGACCGGCAACAGGATTCAATCTTAAGAAACTTTATTGCCAAATGTTTGAACGA
TCTGCTTCGACGCACTCCTTCTTTACTCCACCATCTCGTCCTTATTGAAAACGTGGGTAGCACCAAAACG
AATCAAGTCGCTGGAACTGAAGTTACCAATCACGCTGGATGATTTGCCAGTTGGATTAATCTTGCCTTTC
CCCGCATGAATAATATTGATGAATGCATGCGTGAGGGGTATTTCGATTTTGGCAATAGCTGCAATTGCCG
CGACATCCTCCAACGAGCATAATTCTTCAGAAAAATAGCGATGTTCCATGTTGTCAGGGCATGCATGATG
CACGTTATGAGGTGACGGTGCTAGGCAGTATTCCCTCAAAGTTTCATAGTCAGTATCATATTCATCATTG
CATTCCTGCAAGAGAGAATTGAGACGCAATCCACACGCTGCGGCAACCTTCCGGCGTTCGTGGTCTATTT
GCTCTTGGACGTTGCAAACGTAAGTGTTGGATCCCGGTCGGCATCTACTCTATTCCTTTGCCCTCGGACG
AGTGCTGGGGCGTCGGTTTCCACTATCGGCGAGTACTTCTACACAGCCATCGGTCCAGACGGCCGCGCTT
CTGCGGGCGATTTGTGTACGCCCGACAGTCCCGGCTCCGGATCGGACGATTGCGTCGCATCGACCCTGCG
CCCAAGCTGCATCATCGAAATTGCCGTCAACCAAGCTCTGATAGAGTTGGTCAAGACCAATGCGGAGCAT
ATACGCCCGGAGCCGCGGCGATCCTGCAAGCTCCGGATGCCTCCGCTCGAAGTAGCGCGTCTGCTGCTCC
ATACAAGCCAACCACGGCCTCCAGAAGAAGATGTTGGCGACCTCGTATTGGGAATCCCCGAACATCGCCT
CGCTCCAGTCAATGACCGCTGTTATGCGGCCATTGTCCGTCAGGACATTGTTGGAGCCGAAATCCGCGTG
CACGAGGTGCCGGACTTCGGGGCAGTCCTCGGCCCAAAGCATCAGCTCATCGAGAGCCTGCGCGACGGAC
GCACTGACGGTGTCGTCCATCACAGTTTGCCAGTGATACACATGGGGATCAGCAATCGCGCATATGAAAT
CACGCCATGTAGTGTATTGACCGATTCCTTGCGGTCCGAATGGGCCGAACCCGCTCGTCTGGCTAAGATC
GGCCGCAGCGATCGCATCCATGGCCTCCGCGACCGGCTGCAGAACAGCGGGCAGTTCGGTTTCAGGCAGG
TCTTGCAACGTGACACCCTGTGCACGGCGGGAGATGCAATAGGTCAGGCTCTCGCTGAATTCCCCAATGT
CAAGCACTTCCGGAATCGGGAGCGCGGCCGATGCAAAGTGCCGATAAACATAACGATCTTTGTAGAAACC
ATCGGCGCAGCTATTTACCCGCAGGACATATCCACGCCCTCCTACATCGAAGCTGAAAGCACGAGATTCT
TCGCCCTCCGAGAGCTGCATCAGGTCGGAGACGCTGTCGAACTTTTCGATCAGAAACTTCTCGACAGACG
TCGCGGTGAGTTCAGGCTTTTTCATATCGGGGTCGTCCTCTCCAAATGAAATGAACTTCCTTATATAGAG
GAAGGGTCTTGCGAAGGATAGTGGGATTGTGCGTCATCCCTTACGTCAGTGGAGATATCACATCAATCCA
CTTGCTTTGAAGACGTGGTTGGAACGTCTTCTTTTTCCACGATGCTCCTCGTGGGTGGGGGTCCATCTTT
GGGACCACTGTCGGCAGAGGCATCTTGAACGATAGCCTTTCCTTTATCGCAATGATGGCATTTGTAGGTG
CCACCTTCCTTTTCTACTGTCCTTTTGATGAAGTGACAGATAGCTGGGCAATGGAATCCGAGGAGGTTTC
CCGATATTACCCTTTGTTGAAAAGTCTCAATAGCCCTTTGGTCTTCTGAGACTGTATCTTTGATATTCTT
GGAGTAGACGAGAGTGTCGTGCTCCACCATGTTGACGGATCTCTAGGACGCGTCGACGCGTCCTAGAAGC
TAATTCACTGGCCGTCGTTTTACAACGTCGTGACTGGGAAAACCCTGGCGTTACCCAACTTAATCGCCTT
GCAGCACATCCCCCTTTCGCCAGCTGGCGTAATAGCGAAGAGGCCCGCACCGATCGCCCTTCCCAACAGT
TGCGCAGCCTGAATG
[44 nt withheld, positions 10087-10130]
C
[141 nt withheld, positions 10132-10272]
CCTTTGACGTTGGAGTCCACGTTCTTT
[37 nt withheld, positions 10300-10336]
ACCCTATCTCGGGCTATTCTTTTGATTTATAAGGGATTTTGCCGATTTCGGAACCACCATCAAACAGGAT
TTTCGCCTGCTGGGGCAAACCAGCGTGGACCGCTTGCTGCAACTCTCTCAGGGCCAGGCGGTGAAGGGCA
ATCAGCTGTTGCCCGTCTCACTGGTGAAAAGAAAAACCACCCCAGTACATTAAAAACGTCCGCAATGTGT
TATTAAGTTGTCTAAGCGTCAATTTGTTTACACCACAATATATCCTGCCACCAGCCAGCCAACAGCTCCC
CGACCGGCAGCTCGGCACAAAATCACCACTCGATACAGGCAGCCCATCAGTCCGGGACGGCGTCAGCGGG
AGAGCCGTTGTAAGGCGGCAGACTTTGCTCATGTTACCGATGCTATTCGGAAGAACGGCAACTAAGCTGC
CGGGTTTGAAACACGGATGATCTCGCGGAGGGTAGCATGTTGATTGTAACGATGACAGAGCGTTGCTGCC
TGTGATCAAATATCATCTCCCTCGCAGAGATCCGAATTATCAGCCTTCTTATTCATTTCTCGCTTAACCG
TGACAGGCTGTCGATCTTGAGAACTATGCCGACATAATAGGAAATCGCTGGATAAAGCCGCTGAGGAAGC
TGAGTGGCGCTATTTCTTTAGAAGTGAACGTTGACGATATCAACTCCCCTATCCATTGCTCACCGAATGG
TACAGGTCGGGGACCCGAAGTTCCGACTGTCGGCCTGATGCATCCCCGGCTGATCGACCCCAGATCTGGG
GCTGAGAAAGCCCAGTAAGGAAACAACTGTAGGTTCGAGTCGCGAGATCCCCCGGAACCAAAGGAAGTAG
GTTAAACCCGCTCCGATCAGGCCGAGCCACGCCAGGCCGAGAACATTGGTTCCTGTAGGCATCGGGATTG
GCGGATCAAACACTAAAGCTACTGGAACGAGCAGAAGTCCTCCGGCCGCCAGTTGCCAGGCGGTAAAGGT
GAGCAGAGGCACGGGAGGTTGCCACTTGCGGGTCAGCACGGTTCCGAACGCCATGGAAACCGCCCCCGCC
AGGCCCGCTGCGACGCCGACAGGATCTAGCGCTGCGTTTGGTGTCAACACCAACAGCGCCACGCCCGCAG
TTCCGCAAATAGCCCCCAGGACCGCCATCAATCGTATCGGGCTACCTAGCAGAGCGGCAGAGATGAACAC
GACCATCAGCGGCTGCACAGCGCCTACCGTCGCCGCGACCCCGCCCGGCAGGCGGTAGACCGAAATAAAC
AACAAGCTCCAGAATAGCGAAATATTAAGTGCGCCGAGGATGAAGATGCGCATCCACCAGATTCCCGTTG
GAATCTGTCGGACGATCATCACGAGCAATAAACCCGCCGGCAACGCCCGCAGCAGCATACCGGCGACCCC
TCGGCCTCGCTGTTCGGGCTCCACGAAAACGCCGGACAGATGCGCCTTGTGAGCGTCCTTGGGGCCGTCC
TCCTGTTTGAAGACCGACAGCCCAATGATCTCGCCGTCGATGTAGGCGCCGAATGCCACGGCATCTCGCA
ACCGTTCAGCGAACGCCTCCATGGGCTTTTTCTCCTCGTGCTCGTAAACGGACCCGAACATCTCTGGAGC
TTTCTTCAGGGCCGACAATCGGATCTCGCGGAAATCCTGCACGTCGGCCGCTCCAAGCCGTCGAATCTGA
GCCTTAATCACAATTGTCAATTTTAATCCTCTGTTTATCGGCAGTTCGTAGAGCGCGCCGTGCGTCCCGA
GCGATACTGAGCGAAGCAAGTGCGTCGAGCAGTGCCCGCTTGTTCCTGAAATGCCAGTAAAGCGCTGGCT
GCTGAACCCCCAGCCGGAACTGACCCCACAAGGCCCTAGCGTTTGCAATGCACCAGGTCATCATTGACCC
AGGCGTGTTCCACCAGGCCGCTGCCTCGCAACTCTTCGCAGGCTTCGCCGACCTGCTCGCGCCACTTCTT
CACGCGGGTGGAATCCGATCCGCACATGAGGCGGAAGGTTTCCAGCTTGAGCGGGTACGGCTCCCGGTGC
GAGCTGAAATAGTCGAACATCCGTCGGGCCGTCGGCGACAGCTTGCGGTACTTCTCCCATATGAATTTCG
TGTAGTGGTCGCCAGCAAACAGCACGACGATTTCCTCGTCGATCAGGACCTGGCAACGGGACGTTTTCTT
GCCACGGTCCAGGACGCGGAAGCGGTGCAGCAGCGACACCGATTCCAGGTGCCCAACGCGGTCGGACGTG
AAGCCCATCGCCGTCGCCTGTAGGCGCGACAGGCATTCCTCGGCCTTCGTGTAATACCGGCCATTGATCG
ACCAGCCCAGGTCCTGGCAAAGCTCGTAGAACGTGAAGGTGATCGGCTCGCCGATAGGGGTGCGCTTCGC
GTACTCCAACACCTGCTGCCACACCAGTTCGTCATCGTCGGCCCGCAGCTCGACGCCGGTGTAGGTGATC
TTCACGTCCTTGTTGACGTGGAAAATGACCTTGTTTTGCAGCGCCTCGCGCGGGATTTTCTTGTTGCGCG
TGGTGAACAGGGCAGAGCGGGCCGTGTCGTTTGGCATCGCTCGCATCGTGTCCGGCCACGGCGCAATATC
GAACAAGGAAAGCTGCATTTCCTTGATCTGCTGCTTCGTGTGTTTCAGCAACGCGGCCTGCTTGGCCTCG
CTGACCTGTTTTGCCAGGTCCTCGCCGGCGGTTTTTCGCTTCTTGGTCGTCATAGTTCCTCGCGTGTCGA
TGGTCATCGACTTCGCCAAACCTGCCGCCTCCTGTTCGAGACGACGCGAACGCTCCACGGCGGCCGATGG
CGCGGGCAGGGCAGGGGGAGCCAGTTGCACGCTGTCGCGCTCGATCTTGGCCGTAGCTTGCTGGACCATC
GAGCCGACGGACTGGAAGGTTTCGCGGGGCGCACGCATGACGGTGCGGCTTGCGATGGTTTCGGCATCCT
CGGCGGAAAACCCCGCGTCGATCAGTTCTTGCCTGTATGCCTTCCGGTCAAACGTCCGATTCATTCACCC
TCCTTGCGGGATTGCCCCGACTCACGCCGGGGCAATGTGCCCTTATTCCTGATTTGACCCGCCTGGTGCC
TTGGTGTCCAGATAATCCACCTTATCGGCAATGAAGTCGGTCCCGTAGACCGTCTGGCCGTCCTTCTCGT
ACTTGGTATTCCGAATCTTGCCCTGCACGAATACCAGCGACCCCTTGCCCAAATACTTGCCGTGGGCCTC
GGCCTGAGAGCCAAAACACTTGATGCGGAAGAAGTCGGTGCGCTCCTGCTTGTCGCCGGCATCGTTGCGC
CACATCTAGGTACTAAAACAATTCATCCAGTAAAATATAATATTTTATTTTCTCCCAATCAGGCTTGATC
CCCAGTAAGTCAAAAAATAGCTCGACATACTGTTCTTCCCCGATATCCTCCCTGATCGACCGGACGCAGA
AGGCAATGTCATACCACTTGTCCGCCCTGCCGCTTCTCCCAAGATCAATAAAGCCACTTACTTTGCCATC
TTTCACAAAGATGTTGCTGTCTCCCAGGTCGCCGTGGGAAAAGACAAGTTCCTCTTCGGGCTTTTCCGTC
TTTAAAAAATCATACAGCTCGCGCGGATCTTTAAATGGAGTGTCTTCTTCCCAGTTTTCGCAATCCACAT
CGGCCAGATCGTTATTCAGTAAGTAATCCAATTCGGCTAAGCGGCTGTCTAAGCTATTCGTATAGGGACA
ATCCGATATGTCGATGGAGTGAAAGAGCCTGATGCACTCCGCATACAGCTCGATAATCTTTTCAGGGCTT
TGTTCATCTTCATACTCTTCCGAGCAAAGGACGCCATCGGCCTCACTCATGAGCAGATTGCTCCAGCCAT
CATGCCGTTCAAAGTGCAGGACCTTTGGAACAGGCAGCTTTCCTTCCAGCCATAGCATCATGTCCTTTTC
CCGTTCCACATCATAGGTGGTCCCTTTATACCGGCTGTCCGTCATTTTTAAATATAGGTTTTCATTTTCT
CCCACCAGCTTATATACCTTAGCAGGAGACATTCCTTCCGTATCTTTTACGCAGCGGTATTTTTCGATCA
GTTTTTTCAATTCCGGTGATATTCTCATTTTAGCCATTTATTATTTCCTTCCTCTTTTCTACAGTATTTA
AAGATACCCCAAGAAGCTAATTATAACAAGACGAACTCCAATTCACTGTTCCTTGCATTCTAAAACCTTA
AATACCAGAAAACAGCTTTTTCAAAGTTGTTTTCAAAGTTGGCGTATAACATAGTATCGACGGAGCCGAT
TTTGAAACCACAATTATGGGTGATGCTGCCAACTTACTGATTTAGTGTATGATGGTGTTTTTGAGGTGCT
CCAGTGGCTTCTGTTTCTATCAGCTGTCCCTCCTGTTCAGCTACTGACGGGGTGGTGCGTAACGGCAAAA
GCACCGCCGGACATCAGCGCTATCTCTGCTCTCACTGCCGTAAAACATGGCAACTGCAGTTCACTTACAC
CGCTTCTCAACCCGGTACGCACCAGAAAATCATTGATATGGCCATGAATGGCGTTGGATGCCGGGCAACA
GCCCGCATTATGGGCGTTGGCCTCAACACGATTTTACGTCACTTAAAAAACTCAGGCCGCAGTCGGTAAC
CTCGCGCATACAGCCGGGCAGTGACGTCATCGTCTGCGCGGAAATGGACGAACAGTGGGGCTATGTCGGG
GCTAAATCGCGCCAGCGCTGGCTGTTTTACGCGTATGACAGTCTCCGGAAGACGGTTGTTGCGCACGTAT
TCGGTGAACGCACTATGGCGACGCTGGGGCGTCTTATGAGCCTGCTGTCACCCTTTGACGTGGTGATATG
GATGACGGATGGCTGGCCGCTGTATGAATCCCGCCTGAAGGGAAAGCTGCACGTAATCAGCAAGCGATAT
ACGCAGCGAATTGAGCGGCATAACCTGAATCTGAGGCAGCACCTGGCACGGCTGGGACGGAAGTCGCTGT
CGTTCTCAAAATCGGTGGAGCTGCATGACAAAGTCATCGGGCATTATCTGAACATAAAACACTATCAATA
AGTTGGAGTCATTACCCAATTATGATAGAATTTACAAGCTATAAGGTTATTGTCCTGGGTTTCAAGCATT
AGTCCATGCAAGTTTTTATGCTTTGCCCATTCTATAGATATATTGATAAGCGCGCTGCCTATGCCTTGCC
CCCTGAAATCCTTACATACGGCGATATCTTCTATATAAAAGATATATTATCTTATCAGTATTGTCAATAT
ATTCAAGGCAATCTGCCTCCTCATCCTCTTCATCCTCTTCGTCTTGGTAGCTTTTTAAATATGGCGCTTC
ATAGAGTAATTCTGTAAAGGTCCAATTCTCGTTTTCATACCTCGGTATAATCTTACCTATCACCTCAAAT
GGTTCGCTGGGTTTATCGCACCCCCGAACACGAGCACGGCACCCGCGACCACTATGCCAAGAATGCCCAA
GGTAAAAATTGCCGGCCCCGCCATGAAGTCCGTGAATGCCCCGACGGCCGAAGTGAAGGGCAGGCCGCCA
CCCAGGCCGCCGCCCTCACTGCCCGGCACCTGGTCGCTGAATGTCGATGCCAGCACCTGCGGCACGTCAA
TGCTTCCGGGCGTCGCGCTCGGGCTGATCGCCCATCCCGTTACTGCCCCGATCCCGGCAATGGCAAGGAC
TGCCAGCGCTGCCATTTTTGGGGTGAGGCCGTTCGCGGCCGAGGGGCGCAGCCCCTGGGGGGATGGGAGG
CCCGCGTTAGCGGGCCGGGAGGGTTCGAGAAGGGGGGGCACCCCCCTTCGGCGTGCGCGGTCACGCGCAC
AGGGCGCAGCCCTGGTTAAAAACAAGGTTTATAAATATTGGTTTAAAAGCAGGTTAAAAGACAGGTTAGC
GGTGGCCGAAAAACGGGCGGAAACCCTTGCAAATGCTGGATTTTCTGCCTGTGGACAGCCCCTCAAATGT
CAATAGGTGCGCCCCTCATCTGTCAGCACTCTGCCCCTCAAGTGTCAAGGATCGCGCCCCTCATCTGTCA
GTAGTCGCGCCCCTCAAGTGTCAATACCGCAGGGCACTTATCCCCAGGCTTGTCCACATCATCTGTGGGA
AACTCGCGTAAAATCAGGCGTTTTCGCCGATTTGCGAGGCTGGCCAGCTCCACGTCGCCGGCCGAAATCG
AGCCTGCCCCTCATCTGTCAACGCCGCGCCGGGTGAGTCGGCCCCTCAAGTGTCAACGTCCGCCCCTCAT
CTGTCAGTGAGGGCCAAGTTTTCCGCGAGGTATCCACAACGCCGGCGGCCGCGGTGTCTCGCACACGGCT
TCGACGGCGTTTCTGGCGCGTTTGCAGGGCCATAGACGGCCGCCAGCCCAGCGGCGAGGGCAACCAGCCC
GG
